Addgene plasmid #190131: pBP_dCas9
Purpose: Level 0 MoClo plasmid containing dCas9
Depositing lab: Veronica Godoy-Carter. Depositing organization: Northeastern University. Publication: AspFlex: Molecular Tools to Study Gene Expression and Regulation in Acinetobacter baumannii. Brychcy M, Kokodynski A, Lloyd D, Godoy VG. ACS Synth Biol. 2023 Aug 16. doi: 10.1021/acssynbio.3c00167. PubMed 37587063.
Backbone
  Vector backbone: pBP / pSB1C3
  Backbone manufacturer: Paul Freemont Lab / iGem
  Vector type: CRISPR
Growth in bacteria
  Bacterial resistance: Chloramphenicol, 25 μg/mL
  Growth temperature: 37°C
  Growth strain: DH5alpha
  Copy number: High Copy
Gene/Insert
  Gene/Insert name: dCas9
  Species: S. pyogenes
  Cloning method: Restriction Enzyme; 5′ cloning site unknown (unknown if destroyed)
Terms and licenses: Academic/Nonprofit Terms; Industry Terms: Not Available to Industry
Depositor comments: Removed BsmBI site
How to cite: pBP_dCas9 was a gift from Veronica Godoy-Carter (Addgene plasmid # 190131 ; http://n2t.net/addgene:190131 ; RRID:Addgene_190131)
