[The description below was written by a language model from this plasmid's Addgene catalogue record and pLannotate feature annotations shown in this document.]
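Description:
pBP_dCas9 is a Level 0 part plasmid for MoClo (Golden Gate-style modular cloning), built on the pBP derivative of the iGEM pSB1C3 backbone and catalogued as a CRISPR vector. It belongs to a toolkit developed for studying gene expression and regulation in Acinetobacter baumannii, although the plasmid itself is a storage and assembly vector maintained in E. coli. Propagation relies on a high-copy ColE1/pUC-type origin of replication. Selection is by chloramphenicol, conferred by the cat gene under its own promoter and followed by the lambda t0 terminator. Additional terminators (a putative bacterial terminator and the his operon terminator) flank the cloning region, as is typical of the pSB1C3 design to insulate parts from read-through transcription.

The payload is the coding sequence for dCas9 from Streptococcus pyogenes, annotated over roughly 4.1 kb of the 6.6 kb plasmid. This catalytically dead variant carries the D10A and H840A mutations, which inactivate the RuvC and HNH nuclease domains. It therefore still binds DNA under guide RNA direction but does not cut it, which makes it the standard effector for CRISPR interference and related gene-regulation approaches. The depositor notes that a BsmBI site was removed, consistent with domesticating the sequence for Type IIS assembly. No promoter driving dCas9 is annotated, as expected for a basic part meant to be combined with promoter, ribosome binding site and terminator parts in higher-level assemblies. A lacZ fragment, a lac operator and a BioBrick prefix lie next to the insert and appear to be backbone remnants, probably of a lacZα screening cassette, though the record does not say so. The exact cloning sites are not recorded.
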