Features (pLannotate 1.2.2; 10 found; start..end, strand, type, name):
     85..4189    +  CDS            dCas9 (fragment): catalytically dead mutant of the Cas9 endonuclease from the Streptococcus pyogenes Type II CRISPR/Cas system RNA-guided DNA-binding protein that lacks endonuclease activity due to the D10A mutation in the RuvC catalytic domain and the H840A mutation in the HNH catalytic domain
   4306..4322    -  protein_bind   lac operator: The lac repressor binds to the lac operator to inhibit transcription in E. coli. This inhibition can be relieved by adding lactose or isopropyl-β-D-thiogalactopyranoside (IPTG). lac repressor encoded by lacI
   4341..4360    -  misc_feature   BioBrick prefix: BioBrick prefix for parts that start with "ATG"
   4363..4406    +  terminator     bacterial terminator: putative bacterial transcription terminator
   4492..4589    +  promoter       cat promoter: promoter of the E. coli cat gene encoding chloramphenicol acetyltransferase
   4590..5246    +  CDS            cat: CAT_ECOLX - Experimental evidence at protein level: Swiss-Prot protein existence level 1. This enzyme is an effector of chloramphenicol resistance in bacteria. From Escherichia coli. This protein is used as a marker in many commonly used cloning vectors, such as pACYC184.
   5270..5364    +  terminator     lambda t0 terminator: transcription terminator from phage lambda
   5547..6135    +  rep_origin     ori: high-copy-number ColE1/pMB1/pBR322/pUC origin of replication
   6330..6387    -  terminator     his operon terminator: This putative transcriptin terminator from the E. coli his operon has a 2-bp deletion introduced during synthesis. Its efficiency has not been determined.
   6478..64      -  CDS            lacZ (fragment) (across the origin): BGAL_ECOLI - Experimental evidence at protein level: Swiss-Prot protein existence level 1. From Escherichia coli (strain K12).
>Addgene plasmid #190131 | pBP_dCas9 | addgene full sequence | sequence record 379845 | Addgene NGS Result
GGTTCAGCTGGGTAACACCCGGGTTTTCCCAGTCACGACGTTGCAGAACAACAGCCAGAGAGTTACCCGG
ATTGGTCTCACATAATGGATAAGAAATACTCAATAGGCTTAGCTATCGGCACAAATAGCGTCGGATGGGC
GGTGATCACTGATGAATATAAGGTTCCGTCTAAAAAGTTCAAGGTTCTGGGAAATACAGACCGCCACAGT
ATCAAAAAAAATCTTATAGGGGCTCTTTTATTTGACAGTGGAGAGACAGCGGAAGCGACTCGTCTTAAAC
GGACAGCTCGTAGAAGGTATACACGTCGGAAGAATCGTATTTGTTATCTACAGGAGATTTTTTCAAATGA
GATGGCGAAAGTAGATGATAGTTTCTTTCATCGACTTGAAGAGTCTTTTTTGGTGGAAGAAGACAAGAAG
CATGAACGTCATCCTATTTTTGGAAATATAGTAGATGAAGTTGCTTATCATGAGAAATATCCAACTATCT
ATCATCTGCGAAAAAAATTGGTAGATTCTACTGATAAAGCGGATTTGCGCTTAATCTATTTGGCCTTAGC
GCATATGATTAAGTTTCGTGGTCATTTTTTGATTGAGGGAGATTTAAATCCTGATAATAGTGATGTGGAC
AAACTATTTATCCAGTTGGTACAAACCTACAATCAATTATTTGAAGAAAACCCTATTAACGCAAGTGGAG
TAGATGCTAAAGCGATTCTTTCTGCACGATTGAGTAAATCAAGACGATTAGAAAATCTCATTGCTCAGCT
CCCCGGTGAGAAGAAAAATGGCTTATTTGGGAATCTCATTGCTTTGTCATTGGGTTTGACCCCTAATTTT
AAATCAAATTTTGATTTGGCAGAAGATGCTAAATTACAGCTTTCAAAAGATACTTACGATGATGATTTAG
ATAATTTATTGGCGCAAATTGGAGATCAATATGCTGATTTGTTTTTGGCAGCTAAGAATTTATCAGATGC
TATTTTACTTTCAGATATCCTAAGAGTAAATACTGAAATAACTAAGGCTCCCCTATCAGCTTCAATGATT
AAACGCTACGATGAACATCATCAAGACTTGACTCTTTTAAAAGCTTTAGTTCGACAACAACTTCCAGAAA
AGTATAAAGAAATCTTTTTTGATCAATCAAAAAACGGATATGCAGGTTATATTGATGGGGGAGCTAGCCA
AGAAGAATTTTATAAATTTATCAAACCAATTTTAGAAAAAATGGATGGTACTGAGGAATTATTGGTGAAA
CTAAATCGTGAAGATTTGCTGCGCAAGCAACGGACCTTTGACAACGGCTCTATTCCCCATCAAATTCACT
TGGGTGAGCTGCATGCTATTTTGAGAAGACAAGAAGACTTTTATCCATTTTTAAAAGACAATCGTGAGAA
GATTGAAAAAATCTTGACTTTTCGAATTCCTTATTATGTTGGTCCATTGGCGCGTGGCAATAGTCGTTTT
GCATGGATGACTCGGAAGTCTGAAGAAACAATTACCCCATGGAATTTTGAAGAAGTTGTCGATAAAGGTG
CTTCAGCTCAATCATTTATTGAACGCATGACAAACTTTGATAAAAATCTTCCAAATGAAAAAGTACTACC
AAAACATAGTTTGCTTTATGAGTATTTTACGGTTTATAACGAATTGACAAAGGTCAAATATGTTACTGAA
GGAATGCGAAAACCAGCATTTCTTTCAGGTGAACAGAAGAAAGCCATTGTTGATTTACTCTTCAAAACAA
ATCGAAAAGTAACCGTTAAGCAATTAAAAGAAGATTATTTCAAAAAAATAGAATGTTTTGATAGTGTTGA
AATTTCAGGAGTTGAAGATAGATTTAATGCTTCATTAGGTACCTACCATGATTTGCTAAAAATTATTAAA
GATAAAGATTTTTTGGATAATGAAGAAAATGAAGATATCTTAGAGGATATTGTTTTAACATTGACCTTAT
TTGAAGATAGGGAGATGATTGAGGAAAGACTTAAAACATATGCTCACCTCTTTGATGATAAGGTGATGAA
ACAGCTTAAACGTCGCCGTTATACTGGTTGGGGACGTTTGTCTCGAAAATTGATTAATGGTATTAGGGAT
AAGCAATCTGGCAAAACAATATTAGATTTTTTGAAATCAGATGGTTTTGCCAATCGCAATTTTATGCAGC
TGATCCATGATGATAGTTTGACATTTAAAGAAGACATTCAAAAAGCACAAGTGTCTGGACAAGGCGATAG
TTTACATGAACATATTGCAAATTTAGCTGGTAGCCCTGCTATTAAAAAAGGTATTTTACAGACTGTAAAA
GTTGTTGATGAATTGGTCAAAGTAATGGGGCGGCATAAGCCAGAAAATATCGTTATTGAAATGGCACGTG
AAAATCAGACAACTCAAAAGGGCCAGAAAAATTCGCGAGAGCGTATGAAACGAATCGAAGAAGGTATCAA
AGAATTAGGAAGTCAGATTCTTAAAGAGCATCCTGTTGAAAATACTCAATTGCAAAATGAAAAGCTCTAT
CTCTATTATCTCCAAAATGGAAGAGACATGTATGTGGACCAAGAATTAGATATTAATCGTTTAAGTGATT
ATGATGTCGATGCCATTGTTCCACAAAGTTTCCTTAAAGACGATTCAATAGACAATAAGGTCTTAACGCG
TTCTGATAAAAATCGTGGTAAATCGGATAACGTTCCAAGTGAAGAAGTAGTCAAAAAGATGAAAAACTAT
TGGAGACAACTTCTAAACGCCAAGTTAATCACTCAACGTAAGTTTGATAATTTAACGAAAGCTGAACGTG
GAGGTTTGAGTGAACTTGATAAAGCTGGTTTTATCAAACGCCAATTGGTTGAAACTCGCCAAATCACTAA
GCATGTGGCACAAATTTTGGATAGTCGCATGAATACTAAATACGATGAAAATGATAAACTTATTCGAGAG
GTTAAAGTGATTACCTTAAAATCTAAATTAGTTTCTGACTTCCGAAAAGATTTCCAATTCTATAAAGTAC
GTGAGATTAACAATTACCATCATGCCCATGATGCGTATCTAAATGCCGTCGTTGGAACTGCTTTGATTAA
GAAATATCCAAAACTTGAATCGGAGTTTGTCTATGGTGATTATAAAGTTTATGATGTTCGTAAAATGATT
GCTAAGTCTGAGCAAGAAATAGGCAAAGCAACCGCAAAATATTTCTTTTACTCTAATATCATGAACTTCT
TCAAAACAGAAATTACACTTGCAAATGGAGAGATTCGCAAACGCCCTCTAATCGAAACTAATGGGGAAAC
TGGAGAAATTGTCTGGGATAAAGGGCGAGATTTTGCCACAGTGCGCAAAGTATTGTCCATGCCCCAAGTC
AATATTGTCAAGAAAACAGAAGTACAGACAGGCGGATTCTCCAAGGAGTCAATTTTACCAAAAAGAAATT
CGGACAAGCTTATTGCTCGTAAAAAAGACTGGGATCCAAAAAAATATGGTGGTTTTGATAGTCCAACGGT
AGCTTATTCAGTCCTAGTGGTTGCTAAGGTGGAAAAAGGGAAATCGAAGAAGTTAAAATCCGTTAAAGAG
TTACTAGGGATCACAATTATGGAAAGAAGTTCCTTTGAAGAAAATCCGATTGACTTTTTAGAAGCTAAAG
GATATAAGGAAGTTAAAAAAGACTTAATCATTAAACTACCTAAATATAGTCTTTTTGAGTTAGAAAACGG
TCGTAAACGGATGCTGGCTAGTGCCGGAGAATTACAAAAAGGAAATGAGCTGGCTCTGCCAAGCAAATAT
GTGAATTTTTTATATTTAGCTAGTCATTATGAAAAGTTGAAGGGTAGTCCAGAAGATAACGAACAAAAAC
AATTGTTTGTGGAGCAGCATAAGCATTATTTAGATGAGATTATTGAGCAAATCAGTGAATTTTCTAAGCG
TGTTATTTTAGCAGATGCCAATTTAGATAAAGTTCTTAGTGCATATAACAAACATAGAGACAAACCAATA
CGTGAACAAGCAGAAAATATTATTCATTTATTTACGTTGACGAATCTTGGAGCTCCCGCTGCTTTTAAAT
ATTTTGATACAACAATTGATCGTAAACGATATACGTCTACAAAAGAAGTTTTAGATGCCACTCTTATCCA
TCAATCCATCACTGGTCTTTATGAAACACGCATTGATTTGAGTCAGCTAGGAGGTGACTAACTCGAAGAG
ACCAATAGAAGAAGAGATAGCGTGCGGAACTTCCAGCAGCAGTTTCGGGTCACCCATGTCCTTTCTCCTC
TTTGTACCATGGTCATAGCTGTTTCCTGTGTGAAATTGTTATCCGCTCACAACATATGCGTCTCTAGATT
CTAGAAGCGGCCGCGAATTCCAGAAATCATCCTTAGCGAAAGCTAAGGATTTTTTTTATCTGAAATTCTG
CCTCGTGATACGCCTATTTTTATAGGTTAATGTCATGATAATAATGGTTTCTTAGACGTCAGGTGGCACT
CGAGTTGATCGGGCACGTAAGAGGTTCCAACTTTCACCATAATGAAATAAGATCACTACCGGGCGTATTT
TTTGAGTTATCGAGATTTTCAGGAGCTAAGGAAGCTAAAATGGAGAAAAAAATCACTGGATATACCACCG
TTGATATATCCCAATGGCATCGTAAAGAACATTTTGAGGCATTTCAGTCAGTTGCTCAATGTACCTATAA
CCAGACCGTTCAGCTGGATATTACGGCCTTTTTAAAGACCGTAAAGAAAAATAAGCACAAGTTTTATCCG
GCCTTTATTCACATTCTTGCCCGCCTGATGAATGCTCATCCGGAATTTCGTATGGCAATGAAAGACGGTG
AGCTGGTGATATGGGATAGTGTTCACCCTTGTTACACCGTTTTCCATGAGCAAACTGAAACGTTTTCATC
GCTCTGGAGTGAATACCACGACGATTTCCGGCAGTTTCTACACATATATTCGCAAGATGTGGCGTGTTAC
GGTGAAAACCTGGCCTATTTCCCTAAAGGGTTTATTGAGAATATGTTTTTCGTGTCAGCCAATCCCTGGG
TGAGTTTCACCAGTTTTGATTTAAACGTGGCCAATATGGACAACTTCTTCGCCCCCGTTTTCACCATGGG
CAAATATTATACGCAAGGCGACAAGGTGCTGATGCCGCTGGCGATTCAGGTTCATCATGCCGTTTGTGAT
GGCTTCCATGTCGGCAGAATGCTTAATGAATTACAACAGTACTGCGATGAGTGGCAGGGCGGGGCGTAAT
TTGATATCGAGCTCGCTTGGACTCCTGTTGATAGATCCAGTAATGACCTCAGAACTCCATCTGGATTTGT
TCAGAACGCTCGGTTGCCGCCGGGCGTTTTTTATTGGTGAGAATCCAAGCCTCGAGCTGTCAGACCAAGT
TTACTCATATATACTTTAGATTGATTTAAAACTTCATTTTTAATTTAAAAGGATCTAGGTGAAGATCCTT
TTTGATAATCTCATGACCAAAATCCCTTAACGTGAGTTTTCGTTCCACTGAGCGTCAGACCCCGTAGAAA
AGATCAAAGGATCTTCTTGAGATCCTTTTTTTCTGCGCGTAATCTGCTGCTTGCAAACAAAAAAACCACC
GCTACCAGCGGTGGTTTGTTTGCCGGATCAAGAGCTACCAACTCTTTTTCCGAAGGTAACTGGCTTCAGC
AGAGCGCAGATACCAAATACTGTTCTTCTAGTGTAGCCGTAGTTAGGCCACCACTTCAAGAACTCTGTAG
CACCGCCTACATACCTCGCTCTGCTAATCCTGTTACCAGTGGCTGCTGCCAGTGGCGATAAGTCGTGTCT
TACCGGGTTGGACTCAAGACGATAGTTACCGGATAAGGCGCAGCGGTCGGGCTGAACGGGGGGTTCGTGC
ACACAGCCCAGCTTGGAGCGAACGACCTACACCGAACTGAGATACCTACAGCGTGAGCTATGAGAAAGCG
CCACGCTTCCCGAAGGGAGAAAGGCGGACAGGTATCCGGTAAGCGGCAGGGTCGGAACAGGAGAGCGCAC
GAGGGAGCTTCCAGGGGGAAACGCCTGGTATCTTTATAGTCCTGTCGGGTTTCGCCACCTCTGACTTGAG
CGTCGATTTTTGTGATGCTCGTCAGGGGGGCGGAGCCTGTGGAAAAACGCCAGCAACGCGGCCTTTTTAC
GGTTCCTGGCCTTTTGCTGGCCTTTTGCTCACATGTTCTTTCCTGCGTTATCCCCTGATTCTGTGGATAA
CCGTATTACCGCCTTTGAGTGAGCTGATACCGCTCGCCGCAGCCGAACGACCGAGCGCAGCGAGTCAGTG
AGCGAGGAAGCCTGCATAACGCGAAGTAATCTTTTCGGTTTTAAAGAAAAAGGGCAGGGTGGTGACACCT
TGCCCTTTTTTGCCGGACTGCAGCTAATGAGACGGCATGCGGATCCACTAGTGCGAAAAAACCCCGCCCT
GTCAGGGGCGGGGTTTTTTGCGTTAGTTGTTAGACAGCGGCGGCAGCAGCCAAGACAGTTTACGTTCCGG
TTTGGTCAGCAGACGGATCAGAGAACGCAGCTGCTGGGACGGACGGTCGGTACGAGCTTCTTCAGAGTTA
CGCCAAGAAGCGAACGGCGGGTGAGCAGCCAGAC
